Addgene plasmid #87762: pCZGY2842
Purpose: Punc-25-PH::miniSOG, expression of membrane targeted PH-miniSOG in GABAergic motor neurons.
Depositing lab: Andrew Chisholm. Depositing organization: University of California, San Diego (UCSD). Publication: Highly efficient optogenetic cell ablation in C. elegans using membrane-targeted miniSOG. Xu S, Chisholm AD. Sci Rep. 2016 Feb 10;6:21271. doi: 10.1038/srep21271. PubMed 26861262.
Backbone
  Vector backbone: Gateway Final LR Clone
  Backbone size w/o insert (bp): 2900
  Total vector size (bp): 5700
  Vector type: Worm Expression
Growth in bacteria
  Bacterial resistance: Ampicillin, 100 μg/mL
  Growth temperature: 37°C
  Growth strain: DH5alpha
  Copy number: Unknown
Gene/Insert
  Gene/Insert name: Punc-25-PH-miniSOG
  Species: C. elegans (nematode), Synthetic
  Insert size (bp): 2800
  Promoter: Punc-25
  Tag / fusion protein: PH
  Cloning method: Gateway Cloning
  Sequencing primers: 5′ tgtaaaacgacggccagt; 3′ caggaaacagctatgaccatg
Terms and licenses: Academic/Nonprofit Terms; Industry Terms: Not Available to Industry
How to cite: pCZGY2842 was a gift from Andrew Chisholm (Addgene plasmid # 87762 ; http://n2t.net/addgene:87762 ; RRID:Addgene_87762)
