[The description below was written by a language model from this plasmid's Addgene catalogue record, the feature table of its GenBank file and pLannotate feature annotations shown in this document.]
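Description:
pCZGY2842 is a C. elegans expression plasmid of about 5.7 kb, produced as a final Gateway LR clone by recombining a PH-miniSOG entry clone into a destination vector that already carried the unc-25 promoter. The backbone is pBluescript-like. It has a high-copy ColE1/pUC origin for propagation in E. coli, an ampicillin resistance gene (β-lactamase) with its own promoter, an f1 origin, remnants of the lacZα/lac promoter region, and flanking T7, T3 and M13 primer sites. No worm selection marker and no 3′ UTR are annotated downstream of the coding sequence, so the record does not state how transcripts are terminated.

The payload is an approximately 1.9 kb Punc-25 promoter fragment, which drives expression in GABAergic motor neurons. It is followed by an attB1 recombination scar, the fusion coding sequence and an attB2 site. The fusion begins with a pleckstrin homology (PH) domain, identified by automated annotation as a fragment of rat phospholipase C delta 1. This domain binds phosphatidylinositol 4,5-bisphosphate and so tethers the protein to the plasma membrane. Joined to it by a short linker is miniSOG, a small flavin-binding protein derived from Arabidopsis that generates singlet oxygen when illuminated with blue light. Small automated hits inside the promoter region (an epg-3 fragment and a 17-nt U6 promoter match) are probably incidental matches rather than functional elements.

Placing miniSOG at the membrane is meant to make light-induced oxidative damage highly effective at killing the expressing cell. The construct is used as a transgene for optogenetic ablation of GABAergic motor neurons in worms.
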