LOCUS       New_DNA 5700 bp ds-DNA circular 02-MAR-2015
DEFINITION  .
ACCESSION
VERSION
SOURCE      .
  ORGANISM  .
COMMENT     Insert from E:/ucsd lab/plasmid/ApE maps/pSX257 pCR8-PH-miniSOG.ape
            652 to 1445 Backbone from E:/ucsd lab/plasmid/ApE maps/pQA181
            Punc-25 GwRfcA.str 4307 to 2624
COMMENT     ApEinfo:methylated:1
FEATURES             Location/Qualifiers
     misc_feature    48..417
                     /label=PH domain
                     /ApEinfo_fwdcolor=#00ff80
                     /ApEinfo_revcolor=green
     primer_bind     complement(886..905)
                     /label=T3
                     /ApEinfo_fwdcolor=cyan
                     /ApEinfo_revcolor=green
     CDS             complement(3536..3604)
                     /label=LacZ alpha
                     /ApEinfo_fwdcolor=cornflower blue
                     /ApEinfo_revcolor=cornflower blue
     misc_feature    418..437
                     /label=PH domain(1)
                     /ApEinfo_label=PH domain
                     /ApEinfo_fwdcolor=#00ff80
                     /ApEinfo_revcolor=green
     misc_recomb     5693..5700
                     /vntifkey="86"
                     /label=attR1
                     /ApEinfo_fwdcolor=pink
                     /ApEinfo_revcolor=pink
     misc_recomb     complement(788..794)
                     /label=attB2
                     /ApEinfo_fwdcolor=#dda0dd
                     /ApEinfo_revcolor=#dda0dd
     primer_bind     3675..3692
                     /label=M13-fwd
                     /ApEinfo_fwdcolor=cyan
                     /ApEinfo_revcolor=green
     misc_recomb     1..14
                     /label=attB1
                     /ApEinfo_fwdcolor=#dda0dd
                     /ApEinfo_revcolor=#dda0dd
     misc_recomb     1..14
                     /label=AttL1
                     /ApEinfo_fwdcolor=plum
                     /ApEinfo_revcolor=plum
     primer_bind     complement(923..943)
                     /label=M13-rev
                     /ApEinfo_fwdcolor=cyan
                     /ApEinfo_revcolor=green
     promoter        3735..5680
                     /vntifkey="29"
                     /label=Punc-25_yq
                     /ApEinfo_fwdcolor=seashell4
                     /ApEinfo_revcolor=seashell4
     misc_feature    1..7
                     /label=Gateway recomb1
                     /ApEinfo_fwdcolor=#ff0000
                     /ApEinfo_revcolor=#ff0000
     misc_feature    770..770
                     /label=PH domain(2)
                     /ApEinfo_label=PH domain
                     /ApEinfo_fwdcolor=#00ff80
                     /ApEinfo_revcolor=green
     primer_bind     3701..3721
                     /label=T7
                     /ApEinfo_fwdcolor=cyan
                     /ApEinfo_revcolor=green
     misc_feature    768..769
                     /label=PH domain(3)
                     /ApEinfo_label=PH domain
                     /ApEinfo_fwdcolor=#00ff80
                     /ApEinfo_revcolor=green
     misc_recomb     complement(795..809)
                     /vntifkey="86"
                     /label=attR2
                     /ApEinfo_fwdcolor=pink
                     /ApEinfo_revcolor=pink
     misc_binding    complement(949..971)
                     /label=LacO
                     /ApEinfo_fwdcolor=cornflower blue
                     /ApEinfo_revcolor=cornflower blue
     misc_feature    444..740
                     /label=miniSOG
                     /ApEinfo_fwdcolor=#00ff00
                     /ApEinfo_revcolor=green
     rep_origin      complement(1311..1993)
                     /label=ColE1 origin
                     /ApEinfo_fwdcolor=gray50
                     /ApEinfo_revcolor=gray50
     CDS             complement(2091..2750)
                     /label=AmpR
                     /ApEinfo_fwdcolor=yellow
                     /ApEinfo_revcolor=yellow
     misc_feature    741..758
                     /label=miniSOG(1)
                     /ApEinfo_label=miniSOG
                     /ApEinfo_fwdcolor=#00ff00
                     /ApEinfo_revcolor=green
     rep_origin      3089..3529
                     /label=F1 ori
                     /ApEinfo_fwdcolor=gray50
                     /ApEinfo_revcolor=gray50
ORIGIN
        1 gtacaaaaaa gcaggctccg aattcgccct tcGGATCCAG ATCTATGCAC GGGCTCCAGG
       61 ATGACCCGGA CCTTCAGGCC CTTCTGAAGG GCAGCCAGCT TCTGAAGGTG AAGTCCAGCT
      121 CGTGGCGTAG GGAACGCTTC TACAAGCTAC AGGAGGACTG CAAGACCATC TGGCAGGAAT
      181 CTCGAAAGGT CATGAGGTCC CCGGAGTCGC AGCTGTTCTC CATCGAGGAC ATTCAGGAGG
      241 TACGGATGGG ACACCGCACA GAAGGCCTGG AGAAGTTTGC CCGAGACATC CCCGAGGATC
      301 GATGCTTCTC CATTGTCTTC AAGGACCAGC GCAACACCCT AGACCTCATT GCCCCATCAC
      361 CAGCTGACGC TCAGCACTGG GTGCAGGGCC TGCGCAAGAT CATCCACCAC TCCGGCTCCA
      421 TGGACCAGCG GCAGAAGACT AGTGAGAAAA GTTTCGTGAT AACTGATCCA CGGCTGCCAG
      481 ACAATCCCAT CATCTTCGCA TCCGATGGCT TCCTGGAGCT GACCGAGTAT TCCAGAGAGG
      541 AGATCCTGGG CCGCAATGGC CGCTTTCTGC AGGGACCAGA GACAGACCAG GCCACAGTGC
      601 AGAAGATTCG CGATGCCATT AGAGATCAGC GCGAGATTAC CGTGCAGCTG ATAAACTACA
      661 CAAAAAGCGG GAAGAAATTC TGGAACCTCC TGCACCTCCA GCCCATGAGG GACCAGAAGG
      721 GTGAGCTCCA GTATTTCATC GGAGTGCAGC TGGATGGATG ACTCGAGTAA caagggcgaa
      781 ttcgacccag ctttcttgta caaagtggtg atatcgaatt cctgcagccc gggggatcca
      841 ctagttctag agcggccgcc accgcggtgg agctccagct tttgttccct ttagtgaggg
      901 ttaattgcgc gcttggcgta atcatggtca tagctgtttc ctgtgtgaaa ttgttatccg
      961 ctcacaattc cacacaacat acgagccgga agcataaagt gtaaagcctg gggtgcctaa
     1021 tgagtgagct aactcacatt aattgcgttg cgctcactgc ccgctttcca gtcgggaaac
     1081 ctgtcgtgcc agctgcatta atgaatcggc caacgcgcgg ggagaggcgg tttgcgtatt
     1141 gggcgctctt ccgcttcctc gctcactgac tcgctgcgct cggtcgttcg gctgcggcga
     1201 gcggtatcag ctcactcaaa ggcggtaata cggttatcca cagaatcagg ggataacgca
     1261 ggaaagaaca tgtgagcaaa aggccagcaa aaggccagga accgtaaaaa ggccgcgttg
     1321 ctggcgtttt tccataggct ccgcccccct gacgagcatc acaaaaatcg acgctcaagt
     1381 cagaggtggc gaaacccgac aggactataa agataccagg cgtttccccc tggaagctcc
     1441 ctcgtgcgct ctcctgttcc gaccctgccg cttaccggat acctgtccgc ctttctccct
     1501 tcgggaagcg tggcgctttc tcatagctca cgctgtaggt atctcagttc ggtgtaggtc
     1561 gttcgctcca agctgggctg tgtgcacgaa ccccccgttc agcccgaccg ctgcgcctta
     1621 tccggtaact atcgtcttga gtccaacccg gtaagacacg acttatcgcc actggcagca
     1681 gccactggta acaggattag cagagcgagg tatgtaggcg gtgctacaga gttcttgaag
     1741 tggtggccta actacggcta cactagaagg acagtatttg gtatctgcgc tctgctgaag
     1801 ccagttacct tcggaaaaag agttggtagc tcttgatccg gcaaacaaac caccgctggt
     1861 agcggtggtt tttttgtttg caagcagcag attacgcgca gaaaaaaagg atctcaagaa
     1921 gatcctttga tcttttctac ggggtctgac gctcagtgga acgaaaactc acgttaaggg
     1981 attttggtca tgagattatc aaaaaggatc ttcacctaga tccttttaaa ttaaaaatga
     2041 agttttaaat caatctaaag tatatatgag taaacttggt ctgacagtta ccaatgctta
     2101 atcagtgagg cacctatctc agcgatctgt ctatttcgtt catccatagt tgcctgactc
     2161 cccgtcgtgt agataactac gatacgggag ggcttaccat ctggccccag tgctgcaatg
     2221 ataccgcgag acccacgctc accggctcca gatttatcag caataaacca gccagccgga
     2281 agggccgagc gcagaagtgg tcctgcaact ttatccgcct ccatccagtc tattaattgt
     2341 tgccgggaag ctagagtaag tagttcgcca gttaatagtt tgcgcaacgt tgttgccatt
     2401 gctacaggca tcgtggtgtc acgctcgtcg tttggtatgg cttcattcag ctccggttcc
     2461 caacgatcaa ggcgagttac atgatccccc atgttgtgca aaaaagcggt tagctccttc
     2521 ggtcctccga tcgttgtcag aagtaagttg gccgcagtgt tatcactcat ggttatggca
     2581 gcactgcata attctcttac tgtcatgcca tccgtaagat gcttttctgt gactggtgag
     2641 tactcaacca agtcattctg agaatagtgt atgcggcgac cgagttgctc ttgcccggcg
     2701 tcaatacggg ataataccgc gccacatagc agaactttaa aagtgctcat cattggaaaa
     2761 cgttcttcgg ggcgaaaact ctcaaggatc ttaccgctgt tgagatccag ttcgatgtaa
     2821 cccactcgtg cacccaactg atcttcagca tcttttactt tcaccagcgt ttctgggtga
     2881 gcaaaaacag gaaggcaaaa tgccgcaaaa aagggaataa gggcgacacg gaaatgttga
     2941 atactcatac tcttcctttt tcaatattat tgaagcattt atcagggtta ttgtctcatg
     3001 agcggataca tatttgaatg tatttagaaa aataaacaaa taggggttcc gcgcacattt
     3061 ccccgaaaag tgccacctaa attgtaagcg ttaatatttt gttaaaattc gcgttaaatt
     3121 tttgttaaat cagctcattt tttaaccaat aggccgaaat cggcaaaatc ccttataaat
     3181 caaaagaata gaccgagata gggtnnnnnn nnnnnnnnnn nnnnnnnnnn nnnnnnnnnn
     3241 naaagaacgt ggactccaac gtcaaaggnn nnnnnnnnnn nnnnnnnnnn nnnnnnnnnn
     3301 nnnnnnnnnn nnnnnnntnn nnnnnnnnnn nnnnnnnnnn nnnnnnnnnn nnnnnnnnnn
     3361 nnnnnnnnnn nnnnnnnnnn nnnnnnnnnn nnnnnnnnnn nnnnnnnnng nnnnnnnnnn
     3421 nnnnnnnnnn nnnnnnnnnn nnnnnnnnnn nnnnnnnnnn nnnnnnnnnn nnnnnnnnnn
     3481 nnnnnnnnnn nnnnnnnnnn nnnnnnnnnn nnnnnnnnnn nnnnnnnnnn nnnncccatt
     3541 cgccattcag gctgcgcaac tgttgggaag ggcgatcggt gcgggcctct tcgctattac
     3601 gccagctggc gaaaggggga tgtgctgcaa ggcgattaag ttgggtaacg ccagggtttt
     3661 cccagtcacg acgttgtaaa acgacggcca gtgagcgcgc gtaatacgac tcactatagg
     3721 gcgaattggg taccatcatc atgcccgctg ctgttatcag atggatttga aggagttgtt
     3781 gttaagaaat gagaaataag aaataattgt ataatttttt tttccaaaaa tttaaatttc
     3841 taaactaaaa ttcgaatttt tgcatgcaaa aaacacccac tttttgatct caaatttgca
     3901 cttattaagc actaaaaacc aataatttct tccctttaaa atctaaaaaa aatcttccaa
     3961 taaccccccc actgataaca acaacaaggc atttttcact cgacgaccgg tggcggagcg
     4021 cacgtcttct tattcttctt cttcttcttc ttttcctacc ttttctatcc cactttttcc
     4081 ccggaatttt gagatttgac atgatttttc agagaatttc gagttttgag aaaaaaaaaa
     4141 tcaaaaaagc gattttttgg tcaaaagccg aaatttaaag ctagtttttt tggaaatatc
     4201 gatttttttt ttgagaattt ttcgattttc caaaaaaaaa atcgaaagtt gtttcccgaa
     4261 aagccgaaat tttttttgag atatcgaaaa atcggagaat ttttcgatgt ttcccagaaa
     4321 tactaaaatt ttgaattttc cggaaaaaaa atcgttaaaa aattagtttc ttttaaagac
     4381 cgaaatttaa agtttttttt ttggaaatat cgattttttc cgagatatct aaaattgaaa
     4441 gaaattttcg attttctgag aaaaatacga aaaaatcgaa aaaaaaaccc aaatttcggt
     4501 tttttcgtaa aaaaagtcgt aaaaatgtaa tttttttcct gaaaaatcgg aattttttac
     4561 aaaatatcgg aaaatactca aaaaaaagct gaaaatttcg attttccgga gaaaaaatct
     4621 ttttaaaaaa atattttttt tttcagaaaa taagaaaagc cgaaatttat aactatttct
     4681 ccggaaattc gaaattttta acgaaatatc ggaataattt ttagattttt caagtttgac
     4741 tttgcgagaa aaaaatcgga aaaacctcga ttcgacgccg aaaaatgctc cttttcgaaa
     4801 agatttttga aatttcagaa aatcgacatg caagcgcgct ccacggcgaa atgacaacga
     4861 tgatccaccg ccctcaaaaa gttgggtctc gttaggtatt tggcggtaaa actggtaaaa
     4921 ctccagtttt gcctccaacg agacccaatt ttttggggcg gtggtggagc gcgcttgcac
     4981 aagctgaaag catttttctg cgactcgata atattttgaa aacctgtgtc aattctcgaa
     5041 attctttttt taaaaaataa tcccgagctt ctctcagtcc tcctctatga ggatgttcct
     5101 tttttttggt ttttcaattt tttttaaaat tccaaatttc tgttgtgcaa ttcacttccc
     5161 cccaagaaat cccaaaaatc cccagttttc cccaaaaatg ttccgttttc atgtgatttt
     5221 tcccccattt ttaaaacatt tttttgactt ttttttaaaa tgattattat tattgttttc
     5281 tatttcatgg ccggtaaatt attttttttc tttctttttt tttgctcttt tttttcaaga
     5341 attttcgaat tgtttgaagg gctgctcatc taatcttttg tcattttgtt ctgatgccat
     5401 catttctgag aggacctttg aagactcgtc acgaaacggg aggggggctc aagtgagcat
     5461 tattattatt attattgtcg caaaaagttt accccgggct ccccctggct cccctctttg
     5521 agcaagggtt taagggctca ttttgatgac gaattgctca ttgggattat agtcacgccc
     5581 ctcttttgga gcaactacac aactgagcca cagtaatcct tgggggcggg gtcagtagga
     5641 ccccctccgg aatagggaaa agctcagttc accgccaaaa aagcttgata tcacaagttt
//
