Features (pLannotate 1.2.2; 18 found; start..end, strand, type, name):
     42..437     +  CDS            Plcd1 (fragment): PLCD1_RAT - Experimental evidence at protein level: Swiss-Prot protein existence level 1. The production of the second messenger molecules diacylglycerol (DAG) and inositol 1,4,5-trisphosphate (IP3) is mediated by activated phosphatidylinositol-specific phospholipase C enzymes (PubMed:16000311). Essential for trophoblast and placental development (By similarity). Binds phosphatidylinositol 4,5-bisphosphate (By similarity). From Rattus norvegicus (Rat).
    444..758     +  CDS            miniSOG: miniSOG is a basic (constitutively fluorescent) cyan fluorescent protein published in 2011, derived from Arabidopsis thaliana. It requires the cofactor flavin for fluorescence.
    785..809     -  protein_bind   attB2: mutant version of attB; recombination site for the Gateway® BP reaction BP Clonase™
    809..875     -  misc_feature   MCS (fragment): pBluescript multiple cloning site
    888..906     -  promoter       T3 promoter: promoter for bacteriophage T3 RNA polymerase
    951..967     -  protein_bind   lac operator: The lac repressor binds to the lac operator to inhibit transcription in E. coli. This inhibition can be relieved by adding lactose or isopropyl-β-D-thiogalactopyranoside (IPTG). lac repressor encoded by lacI
    975..1005    -  promoter       lac promoter: promoter for the E. coli lac operon
   1020..1041    -  protein_bind   CAP binding site: CAP binding activates transcription in the presence of cAMP. E. coli catabolite activator protein
   1054..1146    -  CDS            lacI (fragment): lac repressor; lacI; The lac repressor binds to the lac operator to inhibit transcription in E. coli. This inhibition can be relieved by adding lactose or isopropyl-β-D-thiogalactopyranoside (IPTG).
   1329..1917    -  rep_origin     ori: high-copy-number ColE1/pMB1/pBR322/pUC origin of replication
   2088..2948    -  CDS            AmpR: β-lactamase; bla; confers resistance to ampicillin, carbenicillin, and related antibiotics
   2949..3053    -  promoter       AmpR promoter: bla
   3106..3534    -  rep_origin     f1 ori (sequence partly withheld): f1 bacteriophage origin of replication; arrow indicates direction of (+) strand synthesis
   3539..3694    -  CDS            lacZα (fragment): LacZα fragment of β-galactosidase; lacZ fragment
   3702..3720    +  promoter       T7 promoter: promoter for bacteriophage T7 RNA polymerase
   3733..3789    +  CDS            epg-3 (fragment): VMP1_CAEEL - Experimental evidence at transcript level: Swiss-Prot protein existence level 2. Involved in autophagy (PubMed:20550938, PubMed:24374177). Thought to act in autophagasome and omegasome formation (PubMed:20550938). From Caenorhabditis elegans.
   4081..4097    -  promoter       AtU6-1 promoter (fragment): promoter for the Arabidopsis thaliana U6-1 snRNA gene (Waibel and Filipowicz, 1990)
   5695..17      +  protein_bind   attB1 (across the origin): mutant version of attB; recombination site for the Gateway® BP reaction BP Clonase™
>Addgene plasmid #87762 | pCZGY2842 | addgene full sequence | sequence record 174816 | Addgene NGS Result
GTACAAAAAAGCAGGCTCCGAATTCGCCCTTCGGATCCAGATCTATGCACGGGCTCCAGGATGACCCGGA
CCTTCAGGCCCTTCTGAAGGGCAGCCAGCTTCTGAAGGTGAAGTCCAGCTCGTGGCGTAGGGAACGCTTC
TACAAGCTACAGGAGGACTGCAAGACCATCTGGCAGGAATCTCGAAAGGTCATGAGGTCCCCGGAGTCGC
AGCTGTTCTCCATCGAGGACATTCAGGAGGTACGGATGGGACACCGCACAGAAGGCCTGGAGAAGTTTGC
CCGAGACATCCCCGAGGATCGATGCTTCTCCATTGTCTTCAAGGACCAGCGCAACACCCTAGACCTCATT
GCCCCATCACCAGCTGACGCTCAGCACTGGGTGCAGGGCCTGCGCAAGATCATCCACCACTCCGGCTCCA
TGGACCAGCGGCAGAAGACTAGTGAGAAAAGTTTCGTGATAACTGATCCACGGCTGCCAGACAATCCCAT
CATCTTCGCATCCGATGGCTTCCTGGAGCTGACCGAGTATTCCAGAGAGGAGATCCTGGGCCGCAATGGC
CGCTTTCTGCAGGGACCAGAGACAGACCAGGCCACAGTGCAGAAGATTCGCGATGCCATTAGAGATCAGC
GCGAGATTACCGTGCAGCTGATAAACTACACAAAAAGCGGGAAGAAATTCTGGAACCTCCTGCACCTCCA
GCCCATGAGGGACCAGAAGGGTGAGCTCCAGTATTTCATCGGAGTGCAGCTGGATGGATGACTCGAGTAA
CAAGGGCGAATTCGACCCAGCTTTCTTGTACAAAGTGGTGATATCGAATTCCTGCAGCCCGGGGGATCCA
CTAGTTCTAGAGCGGCCGCCACCGCGGTGGAGCTCCAGCTTTTGTTCCCTTTAGTGAGGGTTAATTGCGC
GCTTGGCGTAATCATGGTCATAGCTGTTTCCTGTGTGAAATTGTTATCCGCTCACAATTCCACACAACAT
ACGAGCCGGAAGCATAAAGTGTAAAGCCTGGGGTGCCTAATGAGTGAGCTAACTCACATTAATTGCGTTG
CGCTCACTGCCCGCTTTCCAGTCGGGAAACCTGTCGTGCCAGCTGCATTAATGAATCGGCCAACGCGCGG
GGAGAGGCGGTTTGCGTATTGGGCGCTCTTCCGCTTCCTCGCTCACTGACTCGCTGCGCTCGGTCGTTCG
GCTGCGGCGAGCGGTATCAGCTCACTCAAAGGCGGTAATACGGTTATCCACAGAATCAGGGGATAACGCA
GGAAAGAACATGTGAGCAAAAGGCCAGCAAAAGGCCAGGAACCGTAAAAAGGCCGCGTTGCTGGCGTTTT
TCCATAGGCTCCGCCCCCCTGACGAGCATCACAAAAATCGACGCTCAAGTCAGAGGTGGCGAAACCCGAC
AGGACTATAAAGATACCAGGCGTTTCCCCCTGGAAGCTCCCTCGTGCGCTCTCCTGTTCCGACCCTGCCG
CTTACCGGATACCTGTCCGCCTTTCTCCCTTCGGGAAGCGTGGCGCTTTCTCATAGCTCACGCTGTAGGT
ATCTCAGTTCGGTGTAGGTCGTTCGCTCCAAGCTGGGCTGTGTGCACGAACCCCCCGTTCAGCCCGACCG
CTGCGCCTTATCCGGTAACTATCGTCTTGAGTCCAACCCGGTAAGACACGACTTATCGCCACTGGCAGCA
GCCACTGGTAACAGGATTAGCAGAGCGAGGTATGTAGGCGGTGCTACAGAGTTCTTGAAGTGGTGGCCTA
ACTACGGCTACACTAGAAGAACAGTATTTGGTATCTGCGCTCTGCTGAAGCCAGTTACCTTCGGAAAAAG
AGTTGGTAGCTCTTGATCCGGCAAACAAACCACCGCTGGTAGCGGTGGTTTTTTTGTTTGCAAGCAGCAG
ATTACGCGCAGAAAAAAAGGATCTCAAGAAGATCCTTTGATCTTTTCTACGGGGTCTGACGCTCAGTGGA
ACGAAAACTCACGTTAAGGGATTTTGGTCATGAGATTATCAAAAAGGATCTTCACCTAGATCCTTTTAAA
TTAAAAATGAAGTTTTAAATCAATCTAAAGTATATATGAGTAAACTTGGTCTGACAGTTACCAATGCTTA
ATCAGTGAGGCACCTATCTCAGCGATCTGTCTATTTCGTTCATCCATAGTTGCCTGACTCCCCGTCGTGT
AGATAACTACGATACGGGAGGGCTTACCATCTGGCCCCAGTGCTGCAATGATACCGCGAGACCCACGCTC
ACCGGCTCCAGATTTATCAGCAATAAACCAGCCAGCCGGAAGGGCCGAGCGCAGAAGTGGTCCTGCAACT
TTATCCGCCTCCATCCAGTCTATTAATTGTTGCCGGGAAGCTAGAGTAAGTAGTTCGCCAGTTAATAGTT
TGCGCAACGTTGTTGCCATTGCTACAGGCATCGTGGTGTCACGCTCGTCGTTTGGTATGGCTTCATTCAG
CTCCGGTTCCCAACGATCAAGGCGAGTTACATGATCCCCCATGTTGTGCAAAAAAGCGGTTAGCTCCTTC
GGTCCTCCGATCGTTGTCAGAAGTAAGTTGGCCGCAGTGTTATCACTCATGGTTATGGCAGCACTGCATA
ATTCTCTTACTGTCATGCCATCCGTAAGATGCTTTTCTGTGACTGGTGAGTACTCAACCAAGTCATTCTG
AGAATAGTGTATGCGGCGACCGAGTTGCTCTTGCCCGGCGTCAATACGGGATAATACCGCGCCACATAGC
AGAACTTTAAAAGTGCTCATCATTGGAAAACGTTCTTCGGGGCGAAAACTCTCAAGGATCTTACCGCTGT
TGAGATCCAGTTCGATGTAACCCACTCGTGCACCCAACTGATCTTCAGCATCTTTTACTTTCACCAGCGT
TTCTGGGTGAGCAAAAACAGGAAGGCAAAATGCCGCAAAAAAGGGAATAAGGGCGACACGGAAATGTTGA
ATACTCATACTCTTCCTTTTTCAATATTATTGAAGCATTTATCAGGGTTATTGTCTCATGAGCGGATACA
TATTTGAATGTATTTAGAAAAATAAACAAATAGGGGTTCCGCGCACATTTCCCCGAAAAGTGCCACCTAA
ATTGTAAGCGTTAATATTTTGTTAAAATTCGCGTTAAATTTTTGTTAAATCAGCTCATTTTTTAACCAAT
AGGCCGAAATCGGCAAAATCCCTTATAAATCAAAAGAATAGACCGAGATAGGGT
[37 nt withheld, positions 3205-3241]
AAAGAACGTGGACTCCAACGTCAAAGG
[49 nt withheld, positions 3269-3317]
T
[91 nt withheld, positions 3319-3409]
G
[124 nt withheld, positions 3411-3534]
CCCATTCGCCATTCAGGCTGCGCAACTGTTGGGAAGGGCGATCGGTGCGGGCCTCTTCGCTATTACGCCA
GCTGGCGAAAGGGGGATGTGCTGCAAGGCGATTAAGTTGGGTAACGCCAGGGTTTTCCCAGTCACGACGT
TGTAAAACGACGGCCAGTGAGCGCGCGTAATACGACTCACTATAGGGCGAATTGGGTACCATCATCATGC
CCGCTGCTGTTATCAGATGGATTTGAAGGAGTTGTTGTTAAGAAATGAGAAATAAGAAATAATTGTATAA
TTTTTTTTTCCAAAAATTTAAATTTCTAAACTAAAATTCGAATTTTTGCATGCAAAAAACACCCACTTTT
TGATCTCAAATTTGCACTTATTAAGCACTAAAAACCAATAATTTCTTCCCTTTAAAATCTAAAAAAAATC
TTCCAATAACCCCCCCACTGATAACAACAACAAGGCATTTTTCACTCGACGACCGGTGGCGGAGCGCACG
TCTTCTTATTCTTCTTCTTCTTCTTCTTTTCCTACCTTTTCTATCCCACTTTTTCCCCGGAATTTTGAGA
TTTGACATGATTTTTCAGAGAATTTCGAGTTTTGAGAAAAAAAAAAATCAAAAAAGCGATTTTTTGGTCA
AAAGCCGAAATTTAAAGCTAGTTTTTTTGGAAATATCGATTTTTTTTTTGAGAATTTTTCGATTTTCCAA
AAAAAAAAATCGAAAGTTGTTTCCCGAAAAGCCGAAATTTTTTTTGAGATATCGAAAAATCGGAGAATTT
TTCGATGTTTCCCAGAAATACTAAAATTTTGAATTTTCCGGAAAAAAAATCGTTAAAAAATTAGTTTCTT
TTAAAGACCGAAATTTAAAGTTTTTTTTTTGGAAATATCGATTTTTTCCGAGATATCTAAAATTGAAAGA
AATTTTCGATTTTCTGAGAAAAATACGAAAAAATCGAAAAAAAAACCCAAATTTCGGTTTTTTCGTAAAA
AAAGTCGTAAAAATGTAATTTTTTTCCTGAAAAATCGGGATTTTTTACAAAATATCGGAAAATACTCAAA
AAAAAGCTGAAAATTTCGATTTTCCGGAGAAAAAATCTTTTTAAAAAAATATTTTTTTTTTCAGAAAATA
AGAAAAGCCGAAATTTATAACTATTTCTCCGGAAATTCGAAATTTTTAACGAAATATCGGAATAATTTTT
AGATTTTTCAAGTTTGACTTTGCGAGAAAAAAATCGGAAAAACCTCGATTCGACGCCGAAAAATGCTCCT
TTTCGAAAAGATTTTTGAAATTTCAGAAAATCGACATGCAAGCGCGCTCCACGGCGAAATGACAACGATG
ATCCACCGCCCTCAAAAAGTTGGGTCTCGTTAGGTATTTGGCGGTAAAACTGGTAAAACTCCAGTTTTGC
CTCCAACGAGACCCAATTTTTTGGGGCGGTGGTGGAGCGCGCTTGCACAAGCTGAAAGCATTTTTCTGCG
ACTCGATAATATTTTGAAAACCTGTGTCAATTCTCGAAATTCTTTTTTTAAAAAATAATCCCGAGCTTCT
CTCAGTCCTCCTCTATGAGGATGTTCCTTTTTTTTGGTTTTTCAATTTTTTTTAAAATTCCAAATTTCTG
TTGTGCAATTCACTTCCCCCCAAGAAATCCCAAAAATCCCCAGTTTTCCCCAAAAATGTTCCGTTTTCAT
GTGATTTTTCCCCCATTTTTAAAACATTTTTTTGACTTTTTTTTAAAATGATTATTATTATTGTTTTCTA
TTTCATGGCCGGTAAATTATTTTTTTTCTTTCTTTTTTTTTGCTCTTTTTTTTCAAGAATTTTCGAATTG
TTTGAAGGGCTGCTCATCTAATCTTTTGTCATTTTGTTCTGATGCCATCATTTCTGAGAGGACCTTTGAA
GACTCGTCACGAAACGGGAGGGGGGCTCAAGTGAGCATTATTATTATTATTATTGTCGCAAAAAGTTTAC
CCCGGGCTCCCCCTGGCTCCCCTCTTTGAGCAAGGGTTTAAGGGCTCATTTTGATGACGAATTGCTCATT
GGGATTATAGTCACGCCCCTCTTTTGGAGCAACTACACAACTGAGCCACAGTAATCCTTGGGGGCGGGGT
CAGTAGGACCCCCTCCGGAATAGGGAAAAGCTCAGTTCACCGCCAAAAAAGCTTGATATCACAAGTTT
